>Addgene plasmid #161022 | AlACR1_EYFP_pcDNA3.1 | depositor partial sequence | sequence record 311964 | AlACR1 coding region
ATGGAGGCCATGGCCATGAGCGAGCACGAGCTGTGGAGGAGAGAGTTTATCAGGGTGCTGCAGACCCAGC
CCACCACAGACGAGACAGTGTCTCAGGGAGTGGCAGGAGCAAGCCTGTGCGTGTTCAGCTGTTCCACCGC
CCTGATCTGCTTTTACGGCTTCCAGTATAGGAACGGCAGATGTAATCTGCACCCCATCTACGTGCAGTTT
GTGACATTCTGCGTGTATTCTCTGGCCTGTTTTGGCACCACAGATTTCCTGTACATCCCTATCGAGAACC
ACGCCGGCGACGTGTTTGATCTGGCCATCGGCAGATATCTGTTCTGGATGATGACCTGCCCTGTGATCAT
CAGCAACGTGAATATCCTGCTGAATCTGATGACCCCAGACGATCTGGAGCTGGGCCACGTGACCTTCATG
ATGGTGAAGGACATCGTGATGATCGCCTTCGGCGTGCTGGCCGCCATGCAGAAGAACGTGACCCTGAAGT
GGATCTTTAATCTGGCCTCCTACTTCGTGTGCTTCTGGCTGGTGGTGGATCTGCTGGCCATGATCCGGGA
GAAGAAGAAGCACTTCATCGTGCACGAGAGGTGCTGGGAGTGGGTGCTGGCCGTGATGACATACTTCTTT
TTCGCCCAGAGCCTGTTTATCTTCCTGTATGCCTTTGGCCCCCCTTGTTTCAACCTGATGGGCCCAGACG
GCGATAAGATCGGCCACTCCGTGGGCGACCTGTTTGCCAAGAATCTGTTCGGCTTTTTCGCCTGGTACGT
GAGGTTTGTGGTGCTGGAGCCCTTCGTGAAGAGGATCAGGAGCGCCAGGGCAGTGACCCCATATCAGAGG
GGCTCTGATGCAATGGCACCACACAAGATGAGGAACGTGTCTTTCCTGAATAGAAAGACA
