[The description below was written by a language model from this plasmid's Addgene catalogue record.]
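Description:
AlACR1_EYFP_pcDNA3.1 is a mammalian expression plasmid built on the Invitrogen pcDNA3.1 backbone. It is maintained in E. coli as a high-copy plasmid under ampicillin selection. The record gives no feature table, so promoter, polyadenylation signal and any mammalian selection marker are not explicitly listed. pcDNA3.1 vectors conventionally drive the insert from the CMV immediate-early promoter, with a T7 promoter just upstream of the cloning site, which fits the T7-type sequencing primer recorded for this plasmid.

The insert is an approximately 900 bp coding sequence for AlACR1, an anion channelrhodopsin from the labyrinthulid Aurantiochytrium limacinum. It was cloned between BamHI and NotI sites, both of which were retained. The channelrhodopsin is fused at its C terminus to EYFP, so expressing cells and the membrane localisation of the protein can be identified by yellow fluorescence.

AlACR1 belongs to the "RubyACRs", a group of non-algal, light-gated anion channels notable for strongly red-shifted absorption. The stated purpose is expression of this red-shifted channel in mammalian cells. That makes the construct suitable for transient transfection of cultured cells to characterise photocurrents and spectral sensitivity, and for evaluating the protein as a candidate optogenetic tool driven by long-wavelength light. Anion channelrhodopsins are generally used for light-induced inhibition of excitable cells. The record itself does not name particular cell types or downstream applications.
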