Addgene plasmid #161022: AlACR1_EYFP_pcDNA3.1
Purpose: Expresses strongly red-shifted AlACR1 in mammalian cells
Depositing lab: John Spudich. Depositing organization: University of Texas Health Science Center at Houston. Publication: RubyACRs, nonalgal anion channelrhodopsins with highly red-shifted absorption. Govorunova EG, Sineshchekov OA, Li H, Wang Y, Brown LS, Spudich JL. Proc Natl Acad Sci U S A. 2020 Sep 15;117(37):22833-22840. doi: 10.1073/pnas.2005981117. Epub 2020 Sep 1. PubMed 32873643.
Backbone
  Vector backbone: pcDNA3.1
  Backbone manufacturer: Invitrogen
  Vector type: Mammalian Expression
Growth in bacteria
  Bacterial resistance: Ampicillin, 100 μg/mL
  Growth temperature: 37°C
  Growth strain: DH5alpha
  Copy number: High Copy
Gene/Insert
  Gene/Insert name: AlACR1
  Species: Aurantiochytrium limacinum
  Insert size (bp): 900
  GenBank ID: MT002467
  Tag / fusion protein: EYFP (C terminal on insert)
  Cloning method: Restriction Enzyme; 5′ cloning site BamHI (not destroyed); 3′ cloning site NotI (not destroyed)
  Sequencing primers: 5′ TAATACGACTCACTATAGGG
Terms and licenses: Academic/Nonprofit Terms; Industry Terms: Not Available to Industry
How to cite: AlACR1_EYFP_pcDNA3.1 was a gift from John Spudich (Addgene plasmid # 161022 ; http://n2t.net/addgene:161022 ; RRID:Addgene_161022)
