LOCUS       Exported 7083 bp ds-DNA circular SYN 12-MAY-2021
DEFINITION  Expresses strongly red-shifted AlACR1 in mammalian cells.
ACCESSION   .
VERSION     .
KEYWORDS    AlACR1_EYFP_pcDNA3.1
SOURCE      synthetic DNA construct
  ORGANISM  synthetic DNA construct
REFERENCE   1 (bases 1 to 7083)
  AUTHORS   Govorunova EG, Sineshchekov OA, Li H, Wang Y, Brown LS, Spudich JL
  TITLE     RubyACRs, nonalgal anion channelrhodopsins with highly red-shifted
            absorption.
  JOURNAL   Proc Natl Acad Sci U S A. 2020 Sep 15;117(37):22833-22840. doi:
            10.1073/pnas.2005981117. Epub 2020 Sep 1.
  PUBMED    32873643
REFERENCE   2 (bases 1 to 7083)
  AUTHORS   .
  TITLE     Direct Submission
  JOURNAL   Exported May 12, 2021 from SnapGene Server 1.1.58
            http://www.snapgene.com
FEATURES             Location/Qualifiers
     source          1..7083
                     /organism="synthetic DNA construct"
                     /mol_type="other DNA"
     enhancer        172..551
                     /label=CMV enhancer
                     /note="human cytomegalovirus immediate early enhancer"
     promoter        552..755
                     /label=CMV promoter
                     /note="human cytomegalovirus (CMV) immediate early
                     promoter"
     primer_bind     706..726
                     /label=CMV-F
                     /note="Human CMV immediate early promoter, forward primer"
     primer_bind     800..819
                     /label=T7
                     /note="T7 promoter, forward primer"
     promoter        800..818
                     /label=T7 promoter
                     /note="promoter for bacteriophage T7 RNA polymerase"
     CDS             1772..2488
                     /codon_start=1
                     /product="enhanced YFP"
                     /label=EYFP
                     /note="mammalian codon-optimized"
                     /translation="VSKGEELFTGVVPILVELDGDVNGHKFSVSGEGEGDATYGKLTLK
                     FICTTGKLPVPWPTLVTTFGYGLQCFARYPDHMKQHDFFKSAMPEGYVQERTIFFKDDG
                     NYKTRAEVKFEGDTLVNRIELKGIDFKEDGNILGHKLEYNYNSHNVYIMADKQKNGIKV
                     NFKIRHNIEDGSVQLADHYQQNTPIGDGPVLLPDNHYLSYQSALSKDPNEKRDHMVLLE
                     FVTAAGITLGMDELYK"
     primer_bind     complement(1814..1835)
                     /label=EGFP-N
                     /note="EGFP, reverse primer"
     primer_bind     complement(2075..2094)
                     /label=EXFP-R
                     /note="For distinguishing EGFP variants, reverse primer"
     primer_bind     2422..2443
                     /label=EGFP-C
                     /note="EGFP, forward primer"
     CDS             2518..2559
                     /codon_start=1
                     /product="epitope tag from simian virus 5"
                     /label=V5 tag
                     /translation="GKPIPNPLLGLDST"
     CDS             2569..2586
                     /codon_start=1
                     /product="6xHis affinity tag"
                     /label=6xHis
                     /translation="HHHHHH"
     primer_bind     complement(2609..2626)
                     /label=BGH-rev
                     /note="Bovine growth hormone terminator, reverse primer.
                     Also called BGH reverse"
     polyA_signal    2615..2839
                     /label=bGH poly(A) signal
                     /note="bovine growth hormone polyadenylation signal"
     rep_origin      2885..3313
                     /direction=RIGHT
                     /label=f1 ori
                     /note="f1 bacteriophage origin of replication; arrow
                     indicates direction of (+) strand synthesis"
     primer_bind     complement(2972..2991)
                     /label=F1ori-R
                     /note="F1 origin, reverse primer"
     primer_bind     3182..3203
                     /label=F1ori-F
                     /note="F1 origin, forward primer"
     primer_bind     complement(3322..3342)
                     /label=pBABE 3'
                     /note="SV40 enhancer, reverse primer for pBABE vectors"
     promoter        3327..3656
                     /label=SV40 promoter
                     /note="SV40 enhancer and early promoter"
     rep_origin      3507..3642
                     /label=SV40 ori
                     /note="SV40 origin of replication"
     primer_bind     3569..3588
                     /label=SV40pro-F
                     /note="SV40 promoter/origin, forward primer"
     CDS             3723..4517
                     /codon_start=1
                     /gene="aph(3')-II (or nptII)"
                     /product="aminoglycoside phosphotransferase from Tn5"
                     /label=NeoR/KanR
                     /note="confers resistance to neomycin, kanamycin, and G418
                     (Geneticin(R))"
                     /translation="MIEQDGLHAGSPAAWVERLFGYDWAQQTIGCSDAAVFRLSAQGRP
                     VLFVKTDLSGALNELQDEAARLSWLATTGVPCAAVLDVVTEAGRDWLLLGEVPGQDLLS
                     SHLAPAEKVSIMADAMRRLHTLDPATCPFDHQAKHRIERARTRMEAGLVDQDDLDEEHQ
                     GLAPAELFARLKARMPDGEDLVVTHGDACLPNIMVENGRFSGFIDCGRLGVADRYQDIA
                     LATRDIAEELGGEWADRFLVLYGIAAPDSQRIAFYRLLDEFF"
     primer_bind     complement(3777..3796)
                     /label=Neo-R
                     /note="Neomycin resistance gene, reverse primer"
     primer_bind     4387..4406
                     /label=Neo-F
                     /note="Neomycin resistance gene, forward primer"
     polyA_signal    4693..4814
                     /label=SV40 poly(A) signal
                     /note="SV40 polyadenylation signal"
     primer_bind     complement(4730..4749)
                     /label=SV40pA-R
                     /note="SV40 polyA, reverse primer"
     primer_bind     4784..4803
                     /label=EBV-rev
                     /note="SV40 polyA terminator, reverse primer"
     primer_bind     complement(4863..4879)
                     /label=M13 rev
                     /note="common sequencing primer, one of multiple similar
                     variants"
     primer_bind     complement(4863..4879)
                     /label=M13 Reverse
                     /note="In lacZ gene. Also called M13-rev"
     primer_bind     complement(4876..4898)
                     /label=M13/pUC Reverse
                     /note="In lacZ gene"
     protein_bind    4887..4903
                     /label=lac operator
                     /bound_moiety="lac repressor encoded by lacI"
                     /note="The lac repressor binds to the lac operator to
                     inhibit transcription in E. coli. This inhibition can be
                     relieved by adding lactose or
                     isopropyl-beta-D-thiogalactopyranoside (IPTG)."
     promoter        complement(4911..4941)
                     /label=lac promoter
                     /note="promoter for the E. coli lac operon"
     protein_bind    4956..4977
                     /label=CAP binding site
                     /bound_moiety="E. coli catabolite activator protein"
                     /note="CAP binding activates transcription in the presence
                     of cAMP."
     primer_bind     complement(5094..5111)
                     /label=L4440
                     /note="L4440 vector, forward primer"
     rep_origin      complement(5265..5853)
                     /direction=LEFT
                     /label=ori
                     /note="high-copy-number ColE1/pMB1/pBR322/pUC origin of
                     replication"
     primer_bind     complement(5345..5364)
                     /label=pBR322ori-F
                     /note="pBR322 origin, forward primer"
     CDS             complement(6024..6884)
                     /codon_start=1
                     /gene="bla"
                     /product="beta-lactamase"
                     /label=AmpR
                     /note="confers resistance to ampicillin, carbenicillin, and
                     related antibiotics"
                     /translation="MSIQHFRVALIPFFAAFCLPVFAHPETLVKVKDAEDQLGARVGYI
                     ELDLNSGKILESFRPEERFPMMSTFKVLLCGAVLSRIDAGQEQLGRRIHYSQNDLVEYS
                     PVTEKHLTDGMTVRELCSAAITMSDNTAANLLLTTIGGPKELTAFLHNMGDHVTRLDRW
                     EPELNEAIPNDERDTTMPVAMATTLRKLLTGELLTLASRQQLIDWMEADKVAGPLLRSA
                     LPAGWFIADKSGAGERGSRGIIAALGPDGKPSRIVVIYTTGSQATMDERNRQIAEIGAS
                     LIKHW"
     primer_bind     6647..6666
                     /label=Amp-R
                     /note="Ampicillin resistance gene, reverse primer"
     promoter        complement(6885..6989)
                     /gene="bla"
                     /label=AmpR promoter
     primer_bind     complement(7064..7083)
                     /label=pRS-marker
                     /note="pRS vectors, use to sequence yeast selectable
                     marker"
ORIGIN
        1 catagttaag ccagtatctg ctccctgctt gtgtgttgga ggtcgctgag tagtgcgcga
       61 gcaaaattta agctacaaca aggcaaggct tgaccgacaa ttgcatgaag aatctgctta
      121 gggttaggcg ttttgcgctg cttcgcgatg tacgggccag atatacgcgt tgacattgat
      181 tattgactag ttattaatag taatcaatta cggggtcatt agttcatagc ccatatatgg
      241 agttccgcgt tacataactt acggtaaatg gcccgcctgg ctgaccgccc aacgaccccc
      301 gcccattgac gtcaataatg acgtatgttc ccatagtaac gccaataggg actttccatt
      361 gacgtcaatg ggtggagtat ttacggtaaa ctgcccactt ggcagtacat caagtgtatc
      421 atatgccaag tacgccccct attgacgtca atgacggtaa atggcccgcc tggcattatg
      481 cccagtacat gaccttatgg gactttccta cttggcagta catctacgta ttagtcatcg
      541 ctattaccat ggtgatgcgg ttttggcagt acatcaatgg gcgtggatag cggtttgact
      601 cacggggatt tccaagtctc caccccattg acgtcaatgg gagtttgttt tggcaccaaa
      661 atcaacggga ctttccaaaa tgtcgtaaca actccgcccc attgacgcaa atgggcggta
      721 ggcgtgtacg gtgggaggtc tatataagca gagctctctg gctaactaga gaacccactg
      781 cttactggct tatcgaaatt aatacgactc actataggga gacccaagct ggctagttaa
      841 gcttggtacc gagctcggat ccatggaggc catggccatg agcgagcacg agctgtggag
      901 gagagagttt atcagggtgc tgcagaccca gcccaccaca gacgagacag tgtctcaggg
      961 agtggcagga gcaagcctgt gcgtgttcag ctgttccacc gccctgatct gcttttacgg
     1021 cttccagtat aggaacggca gatgtaatct gcaccccatc tacgtgcagt ttgtgacatt
     1081 ctgcgtgtat tctctggcct gttttggcac cacagatttc ctgtacatcc ctatcgagaa
     1141 ccacgccggc gacgtgtttg atctggccat cggcagatat ctgttctgga tgatgacctg
     1201 ccctgtgatc atcagcaacg tgaatatcct gctgaatctg atgaccccag acgatctgga
     1261 gctgggccac gtgaccttca tgatggtgaa ggacatcgtg atgatcgcct tcggcgtgct
     1321 ggccgccatg cagaagaacg tgaccctgaa gtggatcttt aatctggcct cctacttcgt
     1381 gtgcttctgg ctggtggtgg atctgctggc catgatccgg gagaagaaga agcacttcat
     1441 cgtgcacgag aggtgctggg agtgggtgct ggccgtgatg acatacttct ttttcgccca
     1501 gagcctgttt atcttcctgt atgcctttgg ccccccttgt ttcaacctga tgggcccaga
     1561 cggcgataag atcggccact ccgtgggcga cctgtttgcc aagaatctgt tcggcttttt
     1621 cgcctggtac gtgaggtttg tggtgctgga gcccttcgtg aagaggatca ggagcgccag
     1681 ggcagtgacc ccatatcaga ggggctctga tgcaatggca ccacacaaga tgaggaacgt
     1741 gtctttcctg aatagaaaga cagcggccgc cgtgagcaag ggcgaggagc tgttcaccgg
     1801 ggtggtgccc atcctggtcg agctggacgg cgacgtaaac ggccacaagt tcagcgtgtc
     1861 cggcgagggc gagggcgatg ccacctacgg caagctgacc ctgaagttca tctgcaccac
     1921 cggcaagctg cccgtgccct ggcccaccct cgtgaccacc ttcggctacg gcctgcagtg
     1981 cttcgcccgc taccccgacc acatgaagca gcacgacttc ttcaagtccg ccatgcccga
     2041 aggctacgtc caggagcgca ccatcttctt caaggacgac ggcaactaca agacccgcgc
     2101 cgaggtgaag ttcgagggcg acaccctggt gaaccgcatc gagctgaagg gcatcgactt
     2161 caaggaggac ggcaacatcc tggggcacaa gctggagtac aactacaaca gccacaacgt
     2221 ctatatcatg gccgacaagc agaagaacgg catcaaggtg aacttcaaga tccgccacaa
     2281 catcgaggac ggcagcgtgc agctcgccga ccactaccag cagaacaccc ccatcggcga
     2341 cggccccgtg ctgctgcccg acaaccacta cctgagctac cagtccgccc tgagcaaaga
     2401 ccccaacgag aagcgcgatc acatggtcct gctggagttc gtgaccgccg ccgggatcac
     2461 tctcggcatg gacgagctgt acaagtaaca tatgctctag agggcccgcg gttcgaaggt
     2521 aagcctatcc ctaaccctct cctcggtctc gattctacgc gtaccggtca tcatcaccat
     2581 caccattgag tttaaacccg ctgatcagcc tcgactgtgc cttctagttg ccagccatct
     2641 gttgtttgcc cctcccccgt gccttccttg accctggaag gtgccactcc cactgtcctt
     2701 tcctaataaa atgaggaaat tgcatcgcat tgtctgagta ggtgtcattc tattctgggg
     2761 ggtggggtgg ggcaggacag caagggggag gattgggaag acaatagcag gcatgctggg
     2821 gatgcggtgg gctctatggc ttctgaggcg gaaagaacca gctggggctc tagggggtat
     2881 ccccnnnnnn nnnnnnnnnn nnnnnnnnnn nnnnnnnnnn nnnnnnnnnn nnnnnnnnnn
     2941 nnnnnnnnnn nnnnnnnnnn nnnnnnnnnn nnnnnnnnnn nnnnnnnnnn nnnnnnnnnn
     3001 nnnnnnnncn nnnnnnnnnn nnnnnnnnnn nnnnnnnnnn nnnnnnnnnn nnnnnnnnnn
     3061 nnnnnnnnnn nnnnnnnnnn nnnnnnnnnn nnnnnnnnnn annnnnnnnn nnnnnnnnnn
     3121 nnnnnnnnnn nnnnnnnnnn nnnnnnnnnn cctttgacgt tggagtccac gttctttaat
     3181 agtggactct tgttccaaac tggaacaaca ctcaacccta tctcggtcta ttcttttgat
     3241 ttataaggga ttttgccgat ttcggcctat tggttaaaaa atgagctgat ttaacaaaaa
     3301 tttaacgcga attaattctg tggaatgtgt gtcagttagg gtgtggaaag tccccaggct
     3361 ccccagcagg cagaagtatg caaagcatgc atctcaatta gtcagcaacc aggtgtggaa
     3421 agtccccagg ctccccagca ggcagaagta tgcaaagcat gcatctcaat tagtcagcaa
     3481 ccatagtccc gcccctaact ccgcccatcc cgcccctaac tccgcccagt tccgcccatt
     3541 ctccgcccca tggctgacta atttttttta tttatgcaga ggccgaggcc gcctctgcct
     3601 ctgagctatt ccagaagtag tgaggaggct tttttggagg cctaggcttt tgcaaaaagc
     3661 tcccgggagc ttgtatatcc attttcggat ctgatcaaga gacaggatga ggatcgtttc
     3721 gcatgattga acaagatgga ttgcacgcag gttctccggc cgcttgggtg gagaggctat
     3781 tcggctatga ctgggcacaa cagacaatcg gctgctctga tgccgccgtg ttccggctgt
     3841 cagcgcaggg gcgcccggtt ctttttgtca agaccgacct gtccggtgcc ctgaatgaac
     3901 tgcaggacga ggcagcgcgg ctatcgtggc tggccacgac gggcgttcct tgcgcagctg
     3961 tgctcgacgt tgtcactgaa gcgggaaggg actggctgct attgggcgaa gtgccggggc
     4021 aggatctcct gtcatctcac cttgctcctg ccgagaaagt atccatcatg gctgatgcaa
     4081 tgcggcggct gcatacgctt gatccggcta cctgcccatt cgaccaccaa gcgaaacatc
     4141 gcatcgagcg agcacgtact cggatggaag ccggtcttgt cgatcaggat gatctggacg
     4201 aagagcatca ggggctcgcg ccagccgaac tgttcgccag gctcaaggcg cgcatgcccg
     4261 acggcgagga tctcgtcgtg acccatggcg atgcctgctt gccgaatatc atggtggaaa
     4321 atggccgctt ttctggattc atcgactgtg gccggctggg tgtggcggac cgctatcagg
     4381 acatagcgtt ggctacccgt gatattgctg aagagcttgg cggcgaatgg gctgaccgct
     4441 tcctcgtgct ttacggtatc gccgctcccg attcgcagcg catcgccttc tatcgccttc
     4501 ttgacgagtt cttctgagcg ggactctggg gttcgcgaaa tgaccgacca agcgacgccc
     4561 aacctgccat cacgagattt cgattccacc gccgccttct atgaaaggtt gggcttcgga
     4621 atcgttttcc gggacgccgg ctggatgatc ctccagcgcg gggatctcat gctggagttc
     4681 ttcgcccacc ccaacttgtt tattgcagct tataatggtt acaaataaag caatagcatc
     4741 acaaatttca caaataaagc atttttttca ctgcattcta gttgtggttt gtccaaactc
     4801 atcaatgtat cttatcatgt ctgtataccg tcgacctcta gctagagctt ggcgtaatca
     4861 tggtcatagc tgtttcctgt gtgaaattgt tatccgctca caattccaca caacatacga
     4921 gccggaagca taaagtgtaa agcctggggt gcctaatgag tgagctaact cacattaatt
     4981 gcgttgcgct cactgcccgc tttccagtcg ggaaacctgt cgtgccagct gcattaatga
     5041 atcggccaac gcgcggggag aggcggtttg cgtattgggc gctcttccgc ttcctcgctc
     5101 actgactcgc tgcgctcggt cgttcggctg cggcgagcgg tatcagctca ctcaaaggcg
     5161 gtaatacggt tatccacaga atcaggggat aacgcaggaa agaacatgtg agcaaaaggc
     5221 cagcaaaagg ccaggaaccg taaaaaggcc gcgttgctgg cctttttcca taggctccgc
     5281 ccccctgacg agcatcacaa aaatcgacgc tcaagtcaga ggtggcgaaa cccgacagga
     5341 ctataaagat accaggcgtt tccccctgga agctccctcg tgcgctctcc tgttccgacc
     5401 ctgccgctta ccggatacct gtccgccttt ctcccttcgg gaagcgtggc gctttctcat
     5461 agctcacgct gtaggtatct cagttcggtg taggtcgttc gctccaagct gggctgtgtg
     5521 cacgaacccc ccgttcagcc cgaccgctgc gccttatccg gtaactatcg tcttgagtcc
     5581 aacccggtaa gacacgactt atcgccactg gcagcagcca ctggtaacag gattagcaga
     5641 gcgaggtatg taggcggtgc tacagagttc ttgaagtggt ggcctaacta cggctacact
     5701 agaagaacag tatttggtat ctgcgctctg ctgaagccag ttaccttcgg aaaaagagtt
     5761 ggtagctctt gatccggcaa acaaaccacc gctggtagcg gtggtttttt tgtttgcaag
     5821 cagcagatta cgcgcagaaa aaaaggatct caagaagatc ctttgatctt ttctacgggg
     5881 tctgacgctc agtggaacga aaactcacgt taagggattt tggtcatgag attatcaaaa
     5941 aggatcttca cctagatcct tttaaattaa aaatgaagtt ttaaatcaat ctaaagtata
     6001 tatgagtaaa cttggtctga cagttaccaa tgcttaatca gtgaggcacc tatctcagcg
     6061 atctgtctat ttcgttcatc catagttgcc tgactccccg tcgtgtagat aactacgata
     6121 cgggagggct taccatctgg ccccagtgct gcaatgatac cgcgagaccc acgctcaccg
     6181 gctccagatt tatcagcaat aaaccagcca gccggaaggg ccgagcgcag aagtggtcct
     6241 gcaactttat ccgcctccat ccagtctatt aattgttgcc gggaagctag agtaagtagt
     6301 tcgccagtta atagtttgcg caacgttgtt gccattgcta caggcatcgt ggtgtcacgc
     6361 tcgtcgtttg gtatggcttc attcagctcc ggttcccaac gatcaaggcg agttacatga
     6421 tcccccatgt tgtgcaaaaa agcggttagc tccttcggtc ctccgatcgt tgtcagaagt
     6481 aagttggccg cagtgttatc actcatggtt atggcagcac tgcataattc tcttactgtc
     6541 atgccatccg taagatgctt ttctgtgact ggtgagtact caaccaagtc attctgagaa
     6601 tagtgtatgc ggcgaccgag ttgctcttgc ccggcgtcaa tacgggataa taccgcgcca
     6661 catagcagaa ctttaaaagt gctcatcatt ggaaaacgtt cttcggggcg aaaactctca
     6721 aggatcttac cgctgttgag atccagttcg atgtaaccca ctcgtgcacc caactgatct
     6781 tcagcatctt ttactttcac cagcgtttct gggtgagcaa aaacaggaag gcaaaatgcc
     6841 gcaaaaaagg gaataagggc gacacggaaa tgttgaatac tcatactctt cctttttcaa
     6901 tattattgaa gcatttatca gggttattgt ctcatgagcg gatacatatt tgaatgtatt
     6961 tagaaaaata aacaaatagg ggttccgcgc acatttcccc gaaaagtgcc acctgacgtc
     7021 gacggatcgg gagatctccc gatcccctat ggtgcactct cagtacaatc tgctctgatg
     7081 ccg
//
